>Addgene plasmid #24079 | pcDNA HA HP1 beta | addgene partial sequence | sequence record 29973 | 24079 with CMV-F
GAGCTCTCTGGCTAACTAGAGAACCCACTGCTTACTGGCTTATCGAAATTAATACGACTCACTATAGGGA
GACCCAAGCTTGGTACCGAGCTCGGATCCACCATGTACCCATACGATGTTCCAGATTACGCTGAATTCGG
GAAAAAACAAAACAAGAAGAAAGTGGAGGAGGTGCTAGAAGAGGAGGAAGAGGAATATGTGGTGGAAAAA
GTTCTCGACCGTCGAGTGGTAAAGGGCAAAGTGGAGTACCTCCTAAAGTGGAAGGGATTCTCAGATGAGG
ACAACACATGGGAGCCAGAAGAGAACCTGGATTGCCCCGACCTCATTGCTGAGTTTCTGCAGTCACAGAA
AACAGCACATGAGACAGATAAATCAGAGGGAGGCAAGCGCAAAGCTGATTCTGATTCTGAAGATAAGGGA
GAGGAGAGCAAACCAAAGAAGAAGAAAGAAGAGTCAGAAAAGCCACGAGGCTTTGCTCGAGGTTTGGAGC
CGGAGCGGATTATTGGAGCTACAGACTCCAGTGGAGAGCTCATGTTCCTGATGAAATGGAAAAACTCTGA
TGAGGCTGACCTGGTCCCTGCCAAGGAAGCCAATGTCAAGTGCCCACAGGTTGTCATATCCTTCTATGAG
GAAAGGCTGACGTGGCATTCCTACCCCTCGGAGGATGATGACAAAAAAGATGACAAGAACTAACGGCGTC
GAGCATGCATCTAGAGGGCCCTATTCTATAGTGTCACCTAAATGCTAGAGCTCGCTGATCAGCCTCGACT
GTGCCTTCTAGTTGCCAGCCATCTGTTGTTTGCCCCTC
