[The description below was written by a language model from this plasmid's Addgene catalogue record.]
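Description:
pcDNA HA HP1 beta is a mammalian expression plasmid built on the pcDNA3 backbone (about 5.4 kb without the insert). It carries the human HP1 beta coding sequence, the product of the CBX1 gene, with an HA epitope tag fused to its N terminus. The insert was placed between the EcoRI and XbaI sites of the polylinker by restriction cloning, and the record does not say whether those sites remain intact. In bacteria the plasmid is maintained at high copy number and selected with ampicillin.

No feature table is provided, so the regulatory elements are not listed explicitly. The recommended sequencing primers (CMV forward and BGH reverse) fit the standard pcDNA3 layout, in which the CMV immediate-early promoter drives strong constitutive transcription in mammalian cells and the bovine growth hormone polyadenylation signal terminates the transcript. pcDNA3 backbones also generally carry a neomycin resistance cassette for G418 selection of stable transfectants, but the record does not confirm this for this construct.

HP1 beta is one of the heterochromatin protein 1 isoforms, chromodomain proteins associated with heterochromatin and transcriptional silencing. The HA tag lets the expressed protein be detected or immunoprecipitated with anti-HA antibodies, without the need for an isoform-specific antibody. The associated publication concerns isoform-specific interaction of HP1 with human TAFII130, so the plasmid is suited to transient expression of tagged HP1 beta for protein–protein interaction, co-immunoprecipitation and localisation experiments, including comparisons between HP1 isoforms.
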