Addgene plasmid #24079: pcDNA HA HP1 beta
Depositing lab: Naoko Tanese. Depositing organization: NYU Grossman School of Medicine. Publication: Isoform-specific interaction of HP1 with human TAFII130. Vassallo MF, Tanese N. Proc Natl Acad Sci U S A. 2002 Apr 30. 99(9):5919-24. 10.1073/pnas.092025499 PubMed 11959914.
Backbone
  Vector backbone: pcDNA3
  Backbone size w/o insert (bp): 5400
  Vector type: Mammalian Expression
Growth in bacteria
  Bacterial resistance: Ampicillin, 100 μg/mL
  Growth temperature: 37°C
  Growth strain: DH5alpha
  Copy number: High Copy
Gene/Insert
  Gene/Insert name: HP1 beta
  Species: H. sapiens (human)
  Entrez Gene: CBX1 (a.k.a. CBX, HP1-BETA, HP1Hs-beta, HP1Hsbeta, Hp1beta, M31, MOD1, p25beta)
  Tag / fusion protein: HA (N terminal on insert)
  Cloning method: Restriction Enzyme; 5′ cloning site EcoRI (unknown if destroyed); 3′ cloning site XbaI (unknown if destroyed)
  Sequencing primers: 5′ CMV-F; 3′ BGH-rev
Terms and licenses: Academic/Nonprofit Terms; Industry Terms: Not Available to Industry
How to cite: pcDNA HA HP1 beta was a gift from Naoko Tanese (Addgene plasmid # 24079 ; http://n2t.net/addgene:24079 ; RRID:Addgene_24079)
